>Addgene plasmid #57296 | Dronpa-SSTR3-N-17 | addgene full sequence | sequence record 177109 | Addgene NGS Result
CGTTACATAACTTACGGTAAATGGCCCGCCTGGCTGACCGCCCAACGACCCCCGCCCATTGACGTCAATA
ATGACGTATGTTCCCATAGTAACGCCAATAGGGACTTTCCATTGACGTCAATGGGTGGAGTATTTACGGT
AAACTGCCCACTTGGCAGTACATCAAGTGTATCATATGCCAAGTACGCCCCCTATTGACGTCAATGACGG
TAAATGGCCCGCCTGGCATTATGCCCAGTACATGACCTTATGGGACTTTCCTACTTGGCAGTACATCTAC
GTATTAGTCATCGCTATTACCATGGTGATGCGGTTTTGGCAGTACATCAATGGGCGTGGATAGCGGTTTG
ACTCACGGGGATTTCCAAGTCTCCACCCCATTGACGTCAATGGGAGTTTGTTTTGGCACCAAAATCAACG
GGACTTTCCAAAATGTCGTAACAACTCCGCCCCATTGACGCAAATGGGCGGTAGGCGTGTACGGTGGGAG
GTCTATATAAGCAGAGCTGGTTTAGTGAACCGTCAGATCCGCTAGCGCTACCGGACTCAGATCTCGAGAC
CGCCATGGCCACTGTTACCTATCCTTCATCTGAGCCTACGACCTTGGACCCTGGGAACGCATCCTCGACC
TGGCCCCTGGATACCACCCTGGGGAACACATCCGCTGGCGCTAGCCTGACAGGCCTGGCTGTCAGTGGCA
TCTTGATCTCTCTGGTGTACCTGGTGGTGTGCGTGGTGGGTTTGCTGGGCAACTCGCTGGTGATCTACGT
GGTCCTGCGGCACACGTCCAGCCCATCAGTGACCAGTGTCTATATCCTCAACCTGGCTCTGGCTGATGAG
CTCTTCATGCTAGGGCTACCCTTCCTGGCTGCTCAGAACGCCCTGTCCTACTGGCCCTTCGGATCTCTCA
TGTGCCGTCTGGTCATGGCCGTGGATGGCATCAACCAGTTCACCAGCATCTTCTGCCTCACCGTCATGAG
TGTGGACCGCTATCTGGCTGTGGTGCACCCCACACGCTCAGCCCGCTGGCGCACGGCACCAGTGGCTCGC
ACGGTCAGTGCAGCTGTCTGGGTGGCCTCGGCTGTGGTGGTGCTGCCTGTGGTTGTGTTCTCAGGAGTGC
CCCGGGGCATGAGCACGTGCCACATGCAGTGGCCAGAGCCAGCGGCTGCCTGGCGAACAGCCTTCATCAT
CTACACGGCCGCACTGGGCTTCTTTGGGCCCCTGCTGGTCATCTGCTTGTGCTACTTGCTCATTGTGGTA
AAGGTGCGGTCGACCACCCGGCGGGTGCGGGCGCCCTCGTGTCAGTGGGTACAGGCACCCGCATGCCAGC
GGCGACGCCGCTCTGAGCGCAGGGTCACACGCATGGTGGTGGCCGTGGTGGCACTCTTCGTCCTCTGCTG
GATGCCTTTCTATCTGCTCAACATCGTCAATGTGGTGTGCCCGCTGCCGGAGGAGCCCGCCTTCTTCGGC
CTCTACTTCCTGGTGGTGGCGCTGCCCTACGCCAACAGCTGCGCAAACCCCATCCTCTACGGCTTCCTCT
CCTACCGCTTCAAGCAGGGCTTTCGCAGGATCCTGCTAAGACCATCACGTCGCATTCGGAGCCAGGAGCC
AGGGTCGGGACCTCCAGAGAAGACTGAAGAGGAGGAGGATGAAGAAGAAGAAGAGAGAAGGGAAGAGGAG
GAGCGGAGGATGCAGAGAGGGCAGGAGATGAACGGGAGGCTCAGTCAGATCGCACAGGCTGGCACTAGTG
GACAACAGCCACGGCCCTGCACAGGGACTGCTAAGGAGCAGCAGCTTCTGCCCCAGGAGGCCACAGCTGG
GGACAAGGCCAGCACACTGAGCCATCTGGGAATTCTGCAGTCGACGGTACCGCGGGCCCGGGATCCACCG
GTCGCCACCATGGTGAGTGTGATTAAACCAGACATGAAGATCAAGCTGCGTATGGAAGGCGCTGTAAATG
GACACCCGTTCGCGATTGAAGGAGTTGGCCTTGGGAAGCCTTTCGAGGGAAAACAGAGTATGGACCTTAA
AGTCAAAGAAGGCGGACCTCTGCCTTTCGCCTATGACATCTTGACAACTGTGTTCTGTTACGGCAACAGG
GTATTCGCCAAATACCCAGAAAATATAGTAGACTATTTCAAGCAGTCGTTTCCTGAGGGCTACTCTTGGG
AACGAAGCATGAATTACGAAGACGGGGGCATTTGTAACGCGACAAACGACATAACCCTGGATGGTGACTG
TTATATCTATGAAATTCGATTTGATGGTGTGAACTTTCCTGCCAATGGTCCAGTTATGCAGAAGAGGACT
GTGAAATGGGAGCCATCCACTGAGAAATTGTATGTGCGTGATGGAGTGCTGAAGGGTGATGTTAACATGG
CTCTGTCGCTTGAAGGAGGTGGCCATTACCGATGTGACTTCAAAACTACTTATAAAGCTAAGAAGGTTGT
CCAGTTGCCAGACTATCACTTTGTGGACCACCACATTGAGATTAAAAGCCACGACAAAGATTACAGTAAT
GTTAATCTGCATGAGCACGCCGAAGCGCATTCTGAGCTGCCGAGGCAGGCCAAGTAATGATAGGCGGCCG
CGACTCTAGATCATAATCAGCCATACCACATTTGTAGAGGTTTTACTTGCTTTAAAAAACCTCCCACACC
TCCCCCTGAACCTGAAACATAAAATGAATGCAATTGTTGTTGTTAACTTGTTTATTGCAGCTTATAATGG
TTACAAATAAAGCAATAGCATCACAAATTTCACAAATAAAGCATTTTTTTCACTGCATTCTAGTTGTGGT
TTGTCCAAACTCATCAATGTATCTTAAGGCGTAAATTGTAAGCGTTAATATTTTGTTAAAATTCGCGTTA
AATTTTTGTTAAATCAGCTCATTTTTTAACCAATAGGCCGAAATCGGCAAAATCCCTTATAAATCAAAAG
AATAGACCGAGATAGGGT
[37 nt withheld, positions 2959-2995]
AAAGAACGTGGACTCCAACGTCAAAGG
[49 nt withheld, positions 3023-3071]
T
[91 nt withheld, positions 3073-3163]
G
[124 nt withheld, positions 3165-3288]
CAGGTGGCACTTTTCGGGGAAATGTGCGCGGAACCCCTATTTGTTTATTTTTCTAAATACATTCAAATAT
GTATCCGCTCATGAGACAATAACCCTGATAAATGCTTCAATAATATTGAAAAAGGAAGAGTCCTGAGGCG
GAAAGAACCAGCTGTGGAATGTGTGTCAGTTAGGGTGTGGAAAGTCCCCAGGCTCCCCAGCAGGCAGAAG
TATGCAAAGCATGCATCTCAATTAGTCAGCAACCAGGTGTGGAAAGTCCCCAGGCTCCCCAGCAGGCAGA
AGTATGCAAAGCATGCATCTCAATTAGTCAGCAACCATAGTCCCGCCCCTAACTCCGCCCATCCCGCCCC
TAACTCCGCCCAGTTCCGCCCATTCTCCGCCCCATGGCTGACTAATTTTTTTTATTTATGCAGAGGCCGA
GGCCGCCTCGGCCTCTGAGCTATTCCAGAAGTAGTGAGGAGGCTTTTTTGGAGGCCTAGGCTTTTGCAAA
GATCGATCAAGAGACAGGATGAGGATCGTTTCGCATGATTGAACAAGATGGATTGCACGCAGGTTCTCCG
GCCGCTTGGGTGGAGAGGCTATTCGGCTATGACTGGGCACAACAGACAATCGGCTGCTCTGATGCCGCCG
TGTTCCGGCTGTCAGCGCAGGGGCGCCCGGTTCTTTTTGTCAAGACCGACCTGTCCGGTGCCCTGAATGA
ACTGCAAGACGAGGCAGCGCGGCTATCGTGGCTGGCCACGACGGGCGTTCCTTGCGCAGCTGTGCTCGAC
GTTGTCACTGAAGCGGGAAGGGACTGGCTGCTATTGGGCGAAGTGCCGGGGCAGGATCTCCTGTCATCTC
ACCTTGCTCCTGCCGAGAAAGTATCCATCATGGCTGATGCAATGCGGCGGCTGCATACGCTTGATCCGGC
TACCTGCCCATTCGACCACCAAGCGAAACATCGCATCGAGCGAGCACGTACTCGGATGGAAGCCGGTCTT
GTCGATCAGGATGATCTGGACGAAGAGCATCAGGGGCTCGCGCCAGCCGAACTGTTCGCCAGGCTCAAGG
CGAGCATGCCCGACGGCGAGGATCTCGTCGTGACCCATGGCGATGCCTGCTTGCCGAATATCATGGTGGA
AAATGGCCGCTTTTCTGGATTCATCGACTGTGGCCGGCTGGGTGTGGCGGACCGCTATCAGGACATAGCG
TTGGCTACCCGTGATATTGCTGAAGAGCTTGGCGGCGAATGGGCTGACCGCTTCCTCGTGCTTTACGGTA
TCGCCGCTCCCGATTCGCAGCGCATCGCCTTCTATCGCCTTCTTGACGAGTTCTTCTGAGCGGGACTCTG
GGGTTCGAAATGACCGACCAAGCGACGCCCAACCTGCCATCACGAGATTTCGATTCCACCGCCGCCTTCT
ATGAAAGGTTGGGCTTCGGAATCGTTTTCCGGGACGCCGGCTGGATGATCCTCCAGCGCGGGGATCTCAT
GCTGGAGTTCTTCGCCCACCCTAGGGGGAGGCTAACTGAAACACGGAAGGAGACAATACCGGAAGGAACC
CGCGCTATGACGGCAATAAAAAGACAGAATAAAACGCACGGTGTTGGGTCGTTTGTTCATAAACGCGGGG
TTCGGTCCCAGGGCTGGCACTCTGTCGATACCCCACCGAGACCCCATTGGGGCCAATACGCCCGCGTTTC
TTCCTTTTCCCCACCCCACCCCCCAAGTTCGGGTGAAGGCCCAGGGCTCGCAGCCAACGTCGGGGCGGCA
GGCCCTGCCATAGCCTCAGGTTACTCATATATACTTTAGATTGATTTAAAACTTCATTTTTAATTTAAAA
GGATCTAGGTGAAGATCCTTTTTGATAATCTCATGACCAAAATCCCTTAACGTGAGTTTTCGTTCCACTG
AGCGTCAGACCCCGTAGAAAAGATCAAAGGATCTTCTTGAGATCCTTTTTTTCTGCGCGTAATCTGCTGC
TTGCAAACAAAAAAACCACCGCTACCAGCGGTGGTTTGTTTGCCGGATCAAGAGCTACCAACTCTTTTTC
CGAAGGTAACTGGCTTCAGCAGAGCGCAGATACCAAATACTGTTCTTCTAGTGTAGCCGTAGTTAGGCCA
CCACTTCAAGAACTCTGTAGCACCGCCTACATACCTCGCTCTGCTAATCCTGTTACCAGTGGCTGCTGCC
AGTGGCGATAAGTCGTGTCTTACCGGGTTGGACTCAAGACGATAGTTACCGGATAAGGCGCAGCGGTCGG
GCTGAACGGGGGGTTCGTGCACACAGCCCAGCTTGGAGCGAACGACCTACACCGAACTGAGATACCTACA
GCGTGAGCTATGAGAAAGCGCCACGCTTCCCGAAGGGAGAAAGGCGGACAGGTATCCGGTAAGCGGCAGG
GTCGGAACAGGAGAGCGCACGAGGGAGCTTCCAGGGGGAAACGCCTGGTATCTTTATAGTCCTGTCGGGT
TTCGCCACCTCTGACTTGAGCGTCGATTTTTGTGATGCTCGTCAGGGGGGCGGAGCCTATGGAAAAACGC
CAGCAACGCGGCCTTTTTACGGTTCCTGGCCTTTTGCTGGCCTTTTGCTCACATGTTCTTTCCTGCGTTA
TCCCCTGATTCTGTGGATAACCGTATTACCGCCATGCATTAGTTATTAATAGTAATCAATTACGGGGTCA
TTAGTTCATAGCCCATATATGGAGTTCCG
Features (pLannotate 1.2.2; 17 found; start..end, strand, type, name):
      1..304     +  enhancer       CMV enhancer: human cytomegalovirus immediate early enhancer
    305..508     +  promoter       CMV promoter: human cytomegalovirus (CMV) immediate early promoter
    531..558     +  misc_feature   MCS (fragment): multiple cloning site
    565..1848    +  CDS            Sstr3: SSR3_MOUSE - Also known as Smstr3. Experimental evidence at transcript level: Swiss-Prot protein existence level 2. Receptor for somatostatin-14 and -28. This receptor is coupled via pertussis toxin sensitive G proteins to inhibition of adenylyl cyclase. From Mus musculus (Mouse).
   1850..1886    +  misc_feature   MCS (fragment): multiple cloning site
   1900..2577    +  CDS            Dronpa-Green1: monomeric photoswitchable Dronpa-Green1 fluorescent protein
   2599..2682    +  CDS            large T antigen (fragment): large T antigen from SV40 (simian virus 40)
   2705..2826    +  polyA_signal   SV40 poly(A) signal: SV40 polyadenylation signal
   2860..3288    -  rep_origin     f1 ori (sequence partly withheld): f1 bacteriophage origin of replication; arrow indicates direction of (+) strand synthesis
   3315..3419    +  promoter       AmpR promoter: bla
   3421..3778    +  promoter       SV40 promoter: SV40 enhancer and early promoter
   3813..4607    +  CDS            NeoR/KanR: aminoglycoside phosphotransferase from Tn5; aph(3')-II (or nptII); confers resistance to neomycin, kanamycin, and G418 (Geneticin®)
   4628..4780    +  CDS            ble (fragment): BLE_KLEPN - Experimental evidence at protein level: Swiss-Prot protein existence level 1. Binding protein with a strong affinity to the bleomycin family of antibiotics. Binds to CL990; an antimitotic-antibiotic compound. From Klebsiella pneumoniae.
   4839..4886    +  polyA_signal   HSV TK poly(A) signal: herpes simplex virus thymidine kinase polyadenylation signal (Cole and Stacy, 1985)
   4977..4993    -  polyA_signal   bGH poly(A) signal (fragment): bovine growth hormone polyadenylation signal
   5215..5803    +  rep_origin     ori: high-copy-number ColE1/pMB1/pBR322/pUC origin of replication
   5918..5977    +  enhancer       CMV enhancer (fragment): human cytomegalovirus immediate early enhancer
