[The description below was written by a language model from this plasmid's Addgene catalogue record and pLannotate feature annotations shown in this document.]
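Description:
Dronpa-SSTR3-N-17 is a mammalian expression plasmid built on the Dronpa-N1 backbone, an N1-style fusion vector in which a gene of interest is placed upstream of, and in frame with, a fluorescent protein. It is maintained in E. coli at high copy through a ColE1/pUC-type origin and also carries an f1 phage origin. A single Tn5 aminoglycoside phosphotransferase (NeoR/KanR) gene serves both hosts. A bacterial bla-type promoter drives it for kanamycin selection, and the SV40 enhancer/early promoter drives it in mammalian cells for G418 selection, with an HSV TK polyadenylation signal terminating the cassette. The short ble, bGH poly(A) and large T antigen matches in the feature table are fragments and are probably backbone remnants rather than functional parts.

The payload is mouse somatostatin receptor 3 (Sstr3), a G protein-coupled receptor for somatostatin-14 and -28, expressed from the human CMV immediate early enhancer and promoter. Its coding sequence is joined through a short linker derived from the multiple cloning site to Dronpa, a monomeric, green, photoswitchable fluorescent protein, so that Dronpa sits at the receptor's C terminus. An SV40 polyadenylation signal follows. The record notes an A270V substitution in SSTR3, and repository sequencing found one extra amino acid in the linker region. The stated purpose is labelling of the cilium, with the receptor portion acting as the targeting moiety. Recorded excitation and emission maxima are 503 and 518 nm. The construct is suited to live-cell imaging of cilia in transfected mammalian cells, and Dronpa's reversible photoswitching could in principle support tracking or super-resolution work, though the record does not specify such applications.
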