Addgene plasmid #57296: Dronpa-SSTR3-N-17
Purpose: Localization: Cilium, Excitation: 503, Emission: 518
Depositing lab: Michael Davidson. Depositing organization: Florida State University, Tallahassee.
Backbone
  Vector backbone: Dronpa-N1
  Backbone size w/o insert (bp): 4750
  Vector type: Mammalian Expression
  Selectable markers: Neomycin (select with G418)
Growth in bacteria
  Bacterial resistance: Kanamycin, 50 μg/mL
  Growth temperature: 37°C
  Growth strain: DH5alpha
  Copy number: High Copy
Gene/Insert
  Gene/Insert name: SSTR3 (alt name: NM_009218.3)
  Species: M. musculus (mouse)
  Mutation: A270V in SSTR3
  Promoter: CMV
  Tag / fusion protein: Dronpa (C terminal on backbone)
  Cloning method: Unknown
  Sequencing primers: 5′ CMV-F; 3′ SV40pA-R
Terms and licenses: Academic/Nonprofit Terms; Industry Terms
Depositor comments: . Excitation = 503; Emission = 518 ; Addgene sequencing results find 1 extra amino acid in linker region (V442ins)
How to cite: Dronpa-SSTR3-N-17 was a gift from Michael Davidson (Addgene plasmid # 57296 ; http://n2t.net/addgene:57296 ; RRID:Addgene_57296)
