>Addgene plasmid #57296 | Dronpa-SSTR3-N-17 | depositor partial sequence | sequence record 88434 | insert sequence
AGATCCGCTAGCGCTACCGGACTCAGATCTCGAGACCGCCATGGCCACTGTTACCTATCCTTCATCTGAG
CCTACGACCTTGGACCCTGGGAACGCATCCTCGACCTGGCCCCTGGATACCACCCTGGGGAACACATCCG
CTGGCGCTAGCCTGACAGGCCTGGCTGTCAGTGGCATCTTGATCTCTCTGGTGTACCTGGTGGTGTGCGT
GGTGGGTTTGCTGGGCAACTCGCTGGTGATCTACGTGGTCCTGCGGCACACGTCCAGCCCATCAGTGACC
AGTGTCTATATCCTCAACCTGGCTCTGGCTGATGAGCTCTTCATGCTAGGGCTACCCTTCCTGGCTGCTC
AGAACGCCCTGTCCTACTGGCCCTTCGGATCTCTCATGTGCCGTCTGGTCATGGCCGTGGATGGCATCAA
CCAGTTCACCAGCATCTTCTGCCTCACCGTCATGAGTGTGGACCGCTATCTGGCTGTGGTGCACCCCACA
CGCTCAGCCCGCTGGCGCACGGCACCAGTGGCTCGCACGGTCAGTGCAGCTGTCTGGGTGGCCTCGGCTG
TGGTGGTGCTGCCTGTGGTTGTGTTCTCAGGAGTGCCCCGGGGCATGAGCACGTGCCACATGCAGTGGCC
AGAGCCAGCGGCTGCCTGGCGAACAGCCTTCATCATCTACACGGCCGCACTGGGCTTCTTTGGGCCCCTG
CTGGTCATCTGCTTGTGCTACTTGCTCATTGTGGTAAAGGTGCGGTCGACCACCCGGCGGGTGCGGGCGC
CCTCGTGTCAGTGGGTACAGGCACCCGCATGCCAGCGGCGACGCCGCTCTGAGCGCAGGGTCACACGCAT
GGTGGTGGCCGTGGTGGCACTCTTCGTCCTCTGCTGGATGCCTTTCTATCTGCTCAACATCGTCAATGTG
GTGTGCCCGCTGCCGGAGGAGCCCGCCTTCTTCGGCCTCTACTTCCTGGTGGTGGCGCTGCCCTACGCCA
ACAGCTGCGCAAACCCCATCCTCTACGGCTTCCTCTCCTACCGCTTCAAGCAGGGCTTTCGCAGGATCCT
GCTAAGACCATCACGTCGCATTCGGAGCCAGGAGCCAGGGTCGGGACCTCCAGAGAAGACTGAAGAGGAG
GAGGATGAAGAAGAAGAAGAGAGAAGGGAAGAGGAGGAGCGGAGGATGCAGAGAGGGCAGGAGATGAACG
GGAGGCTCAGTCAGATCGCACAGGCTGGCACTAGTGGACAACAGCCACGGCCCTGCACAGGGACTGCTAA
GGAGCAGCAGCTTCTGCCCCAGGAGGCCACAGCTGGGGACAAGGCCAGCACACTGAGCCATCTGGGAATT
CTGCAGTCGACGGTACCGCGGGCCCGGGATCCACCGGTCGCCACCATGGTGAGTGTGATTAAACCAGACA
TGAAGATCAAGCTGCGTATGGAAGGCGCTGTAAATGGACACCCGTTCGCGATTGAAGGAGTTGGCCTTGG
GAAGCCTTTCGAGGGAAAACAGAGTATGGACCTTAAAGTCAAAGAAGGCGGACCTCTGCCTTTCGCCTAT
GACATCTTGACAACTGTGTTCTGTTACGGCAACAGGGTATTCGCCAAATACCCAGAAAATATAGTAGACT
ATTTCAAGCAGTCGTTTCCTGAGGGCTACTCTTGGGAACGAAGCATGAATTACGAAGACGGGGGCATTTG
TAACGCGACAAACGACATAACCCTGGATGGTGACTGTTATATCTATGAAATTCGATTTGATGGTGTGAAC
TTTCCTGCCAATGGTCCAGTTATGCAGAAGAGGACTGTGAAATGGGAGCCATCCACTGAGAAATTGTATG
TGCGTGATGGAGTGCTGAAGGGTGATGTTAACATGGCTCTGTCGCTTGAAGGAGGTGGCCATTACCGATG
TGACTTCAAAACTACTTATAAAGCTAAGAAGGTTGTCCAGTTGCCAGACTATCACTTTGTGGACCACCAC
ATTGAGATTAAAAGCCACGACAAAGATTACAGTAATGTTAATCTGCATGAGCACGCCGAAGCGCATTCTG
AGCTGCCGAGGCAGGCCAAGTAATGATAGGCGGCCGCGACTCTAGATCATAATCAGCCATACCACAT
